Addgene plasmid #224865: pYAMTr2GCas
Purpose: (Empty Backbone) Yeast genome editing
Depositing lab: Katsunori Suzuki. Depositing organization: Hiroshima University. Publication: Conversion of polyploid and alloploid Saccharomyces sensu stricto strains to leu2 mutants by genome DNA editing. Kiyokawa K, Sakuma T, Moriguchi K, Sugiyama M, Akao T, Yamamoto T, Suzuki K. Appl Microbiol Biotechnol. 2024 Jul 12;108(1):416. doi: 10.1007/s00253-024-13242-y. PubMed 38995331.
Backbone
  Vector backbone: pYAMTr2G and pML104
  Vector type: Yeast Expression, CRISPR
Growth in bacteria
  Bacterial resistance: Kanamycin, 50 μg/mL
  Growth temperature: 37°C
  Growth strain: DH5alpha
  Copy number: Low Copy
Gene/Insert
  Gene/Insert name: None
Resource information
  A portion of this plasmid was derived from a plasmid made by: The CRISPR/Cas9 system component genes came from pML104 (addgene plasmid #67638, Laughery et. 2015).
Terms and licenses: Academic/Nonprofit Terms; Industry Terms: Not Available to Industry
Depositor comments: rep_pBBR1 oriT_pBBR1 RB lacZalpha KanMX ori_2u PTDH3::SpCas9. Addgene NGS indicated that the lac promoter, operator and N-terminal part remain but other portion of lacZalpha gene is absent.
How to cite: pYAMTr2GCas was a gift from Katsunori Suzuki (Addgene plasmid # 224865 ; http://n2t.net/addgene:224865 ; RRID:Addgene_224865)
