[The description below was written by a language model from this plasmid's Addgene catalogue record and pLannotate feature annotations shown in this document.]
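Description:
pYAMTr2GCas is a 12.1 kb yeast CRISPR/Cas9 shuttle vector deposited as an empty backbone for yeast genome editing. It was assembled from pYAMTr2G and from pML104, the source of the CRISPR/Cas9 components. In bacteria it replicates through the broad-host-range pBBR1 origin with its cognate Rep protein, is maintained at low copy, and is selected with kanamycin through a Tn5-derived neo (nptII) gene. In yeast it is carried by the 2μ origin and selected with the kanMX cassette, a dominant drug marker that needs no auxotrophic host. That fits the associated work, which converted polyploid and alloploid Saccharomyces sensu stricto strains to leu2 mutants.

The payload is Streptococcus pyogenes Cas9 transcribed from the strong constitutive TDH3 (GAP) promoter and terminated by the ADH1 terminator. Around this cassette lie pBluescript-type remnants: an f1 origin, T7 and T3 promoters, and fragments of the multiple cloning site. The depositor also lists a pBBR1 oriT and a T-DNA right border. The nopaline-type RB repeat is annotated in the feature table, but the oriT is not called separately. These are elements associated with conjugative or Agrobacterium-type DNA transfer, although the record does not state how the plasmid is meant to be delivered. The lacZα element is not intact: sequencing showed that the lac promoter, operator and N-terminal portion remain while the rest is absent, so blue/white screening should not be assumed. No guide RNA expression cassette is annotated and no insert is recorded, so the record does not show how a targeting guide is supplied.
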