Features (pLannotate 1.2.2; 21 found; start..end, strand, type, name):
     29..1375    -  rep_origin     2μ ori: yeast 2μ plasmid origin of replication
   1443..1478    +  CDS            rop (fragment): Rop protein, which maintains plasmids at low copy number; rop
   1580..1629    +  misc_feature   bom (fragment): basis of mobility region from pBR322
   1669..3025    +  gene           kanMX: yeast selectable marker conferring kanamycin resistance (Wach et al., 1994)
   3067..3106    +  misc_feature   bom (fragment): basis of mobility region from pBR322
   3134..3562    -  rep_origin     f1 ori (sequence partly withheld): f1 bacteriophage origin of replication; arrow indicates direction of (+) strand synthesis
   3566..3723    -  CDS            lacZα (fragment): LacZα fragment of β-galactosidase; lacZ fragment
   3726..3744    +  promoter       T7 promoter: promoter for bacteriophage T7 RNA polymerase
   3753..3782    +  misc_feature   MCS (fragment): pBluescript multiple cloning site
   3820..4007    -  terminator     ADH1 terminator: S. cerevisiae ADH1; transcription terminator for the S. cerevisiae alcohol dehydrogenase 1 (ADH1) gene
   4065..8168    -  CDS            cas9: CAS9_STRP1 - Also known as csn1 From Streptococcus pyogenes serotype M1.
   8203..8869    -  promoter       GAP promoter: S. cerevisiae TDH3; promoter for glyceraldehyde-3-phosphate dehydrogenase
   8894..8947    +  misc_feature   MCS (fragment): pBluescript multiple cloning site
   8959..8977    -  promoter       T3 promoter: promoter for bacteriophage T3 RNA polymerase
   9020..9042    -  protein_bind   lac operator (fragment): The lac repressor binds to the lac operator to inhibit transcription in E. coli. This inhibition can be relieved by adding lactose or isopropyl-β-D-thiogalactopyranoside (IPTG). lac repressor encoded by lacI
   9046..9076    -  promoter       lac promoter: promoter for the E. coli lac operon
   9114..9138    +  misc_feature   RB T-DNA repeat: right border repeat from nopaline C58 T-DNA
   9408..10199   -  CDS            neo: KKA2_KLEPN - Also known as kan, nptII. Experimental evidence at protein level: Swiss-Prot protein existence level 1. Resistance to kanamycin, neomycin, paromomycin, ribostamycin, butirosin and gentamicin B. From Klebsiella pneumoniae.
  10231..10398   -  CDS            tnpA (fragment): TN5P_ECOLX - Also known as tnp. Experimental evidence at protein level: Swiss-Prot protein existence level 1. Mediates transposition of transposon Tn5 by a 'cut and paste' mechanism. First, the monomeric transposase binds the 19 bp inverted DNA repeats flanking the transposon. Then, dimerization of the DNA- bound transposase creates a synaptic DNA complex. After nicking of the first DNA strand, excision of the transposon proceeds through a series of intermediates. The transposase then mediates the insertion of the transposon at a new site by strand transfer. The activity of the wild- type tran
  10613..11384   +  rep_origin     pBBR1 oriV: replication origin of the broad-host-range plasmid pBBR1 from Bordetella bronchiseptica; requires the pBBR1 Rep protein for replication
  11385..12047   +  CDS            pBBR1 Rep: replication protein for the broad-host-range plasmid pBBR1 from Bordetella bronchiseptica
>Addgene plasmid #224865 | pYAMTr2GCas | addgene full sequence | sequence record 449569 | Addgene NGS Result
GTCCTTTTCATCACGTGAGTGCCACCTGAACGAAGCATCTGTGCTTCATTTTGTAGAACAAAAATGCAAC
GCGAGAGCGCTAATTTTTCAAACAAAGAATCTGAGCTGCATTTTTACAGAACAGAAATGCAACGCGAAAG
CGCTATTTTACCAACGAAGAATCTGTGCTTCATTTTTGTAAAACAAAAATGCAACGCGAGAGCGCTAATT
TTTCAAACAAAGAATCTGAGCTGCATTTTTACAGAACAGAAATGCAACGCGAGAGCGCTATTTTACCAAC
AAAGAATCTATACTTCTTTTTTGTTCTACAAAAATGCATCCCGAGAGCGCTATTTTTCTAACAAAGCATC
TTAGATTACTTTTTTTCTCCTTTGTGCGCTCTATAATGCAGTCTCTTGATAACTTTTTGCACTGTAGGTC
CGTTAAGGTTAGAAGAAGGCTACTTTGGTGTCTATTTTCTCTTCCATAAAAAAAGCCTGACTCCACTTCC
CGCGTTTACTGATTACTAGCGAAGCTGCGGGTGCATTTTTTCAAGATAAAGGCATCCCCGATTATATTCT
ATACCGATGTGGATTGCGCATACTTTGTGAACAGAAAGTGATAGCGTTGATGATTCTTCATTGGTCAGAA
AATTATGAACGGTTTCTTCTATTTTGTCTCTATATACTACGTATAGGAAATGTTTACATTTTCGTATTGT
TTTCGATTCACTCTATGAATAGTTCTTACTACAATTTTTTTGTCTAAAGAGTAATACTAGAGATAAACAT
AAAAAATGTAGAGGTCGAGTTTAGATGCAAGTTCAAGGAGCGAAAGGTGGATGGGTAGGTTATATAGGGA
TATAGCACAGAGATATATAGCAAAGAGATACTTTTGAGCAATGTTTGTGGAAGCGGTATTCGCAATATTT
TAGTAGCTCGTTACAGTCCGGTGCGTTTTTGGTTTTTTGAAAGTGCGTCTTCAGAGCGCTTTTGGTTTTC
AAAAGCGCTCTGAAGTTCCTATACTTTCTAGCTAGAGAATAGGAACTTCGGAATAGGAACTTCAAAGCGT
TTCCGAAAACGAGCGCTTCCGAAAATGCAACGCGAGCTGCGCACATACAGCTCACTGTTCACGTCGCACC
TATATCTGCGTGTTGCCTGTATATATATATACATGAGAAGAACGGCATAGTGCGTGTTTATGCTTAAATG
CGTACTTATATGCGTCTATTTATGTAGGATGAAAGGTAGTCTAGTACCTCCTGTGATATTATCCCATTCC
ATGCGGGGTATCGTATGCTTCCTTCAGCACTACCCTTTAGCTGTTCTATATGCTGCCACTCCTCAATTGG
ATTAGTCTCATCCTTCAATGCTATCATTTCCTTTGATATTGGATCATACTAAGAAACCATTATTATCATG
ACATTAACCTATAAAAATAGGCGTATCACGAGGCCCTTTCGTCTCGCGCGTTTCGGTGATGACGGTGAAA
ACCTCTGACACATGCAGCTCCCGGAGACGGTCACAGCTTGTCTGTAAGCGGATGCCGGGAGCAGACAAGC
CCGTCAGGGCGCGTCAGCGGGTGTTGGCGGGTGTCGGGGCTGGCTTAACTATGCGGCATCAGAGCAGATT
GTACTGAGAGTGCACCATAGTTTAGCTTGCCTCGTCCCCGCCGGGTCACCCGGCCAGCGACATGGAGGCC
CAGAATACCCTCCTTGACAGTCTTGACGTGCGCAGCTCAGGGGCATGATGTGACTGTCGCCCGTACATTT
AGCCCATACATCCCCATGTATAATCATTTGCATCCATACATTTTGATGGCCGCACGGCGCGAAGCAAAAA
TTACGGCTCCTCGCTGCAGACCTGCGAGCAGGGAAACGCTCCCCTCACAGACGCGTTGAATTGTCCCCAC
GCCGCGCCCCTGTAGAGAAATATAAAAGGTTAGGATTTGCCACTGAGGTTCTTCTTTCATATACTTCCTT
TTAAAATCTTGCTAGGATACAGTTCTCACATCACATCCGAACATAAACAACCATGGGTAAGGAAAAGACT
CACGTTTCGAGGCCGCGATTAAATTCCAACATGGATGCTGATTTATATGGGTATAAATGGGCTCGCGATA
ATGTCGGGCAATCAGGTGCGACAATCTATCGATTGTATGGGAAGCCCGATGCGCCAGAGTTGTTTCTGAA
ACATGGCAAAGGTAGCGTTGCCAATGATGTTACAGATGAGATGGTCAGACTAAACTGGCTGACGGAATTT
ATGCCTCTTCCGACCATCAAGCATTTTATCCGTACTCCTGATGATGCATGGTTACTCACCACTGCGATCC
CCGGCAAAACAGCATTCCAGGTATTAGAAGAATATCCTGATTCAGGTGAAAATATTGTTGATGCGCTGGC
AGTGTTCCTGCGCCGGTTGCATTCGATTCCTGTTTGTAATTGTCCTTTTAACAGCGATCGCGTATTTCGT
CTCGCTCAGGCGCAATCACGAATGAATAACGGTTTGGTTGATGCGAGTGATTTTGATGACGAGCGTAATG
GCTGGCCTGTTGAACAAGTCTGGAAAGAAATGCATAAGCTTTTGCCATTCTCACCGGATTCAGTCGTCAC
TCATGGTGATTTCTCACTTGATAACCTTATTTTTGACGAGGGGAAATTAATAGGTTGTATTGATGTTGGA
CGAGTCGGAATCGCAGACCGATACCAGGATCTTGCCATCCTATGGAACTGCCTCGGTGAGTTTTCTCCTT
CATTACAGAAACGGCTTTTTCAAAAATATGGTATTGATAATCCTGATATGAATAAATTGCAGTTTCATTT
GATGCTCGATGAGTTTTTCTAATCAGTACTGACAATAAAAAGATTCTTGTTTTCAAGAACTTGTCATTTG
TATAGTTTTTTTATATTGTAGTTGTTCTATTTTAATCAAATGTTAGCGTGATTTATATTTTTTTTCGCCT
CGACATCATCTGCCCAGATGCGAAGTTAAGTGCGCAGAAAGTAATATCATGCGTCAATCGTATGTGAATG
CTGGTCGCTATACTGCTGTCGATTCGATACTAACGCCGCCATCCAGTGTCGAAAACAATACCGCACAGAT
GCGTAAGGAGAAAATACCGCATCAGGAAATTGTAAGCGTTAATATTTTGTTAAAATTCGCGTTAAATTTT
TGTTAAATCAGCTCATTTTTTAACCAATAGGCCGAAATCGGCAAAATCCCTTATAAATCAAAAGAATAGA
CCGAGATAGGGT
[37 nt withheld, positions 3233-3269]
AAAGAACGTGGACTCCAACGTCAAAGG
[49 nt withheld, positions 3297-3345]
T
[91 nt withheld, positions 3347-3437]
G
[124 nt withheld, positions 3439-3562]
CCATTCGCCATTCAGGCTGCGCAACTGTTGGGAAGGGCGATCGGTGCGGGCCTCTTCGCTATTACGCCAG
CTGGCGAAAGGGGGATGTGCTGCAAGGCGATTAAGTTGGGTAACGCCAGGGTTTTCCCAGTCACGACGTT
GTAAAACGACGGCCAGTGAATTGTAATACGACTCACTATAGGGCGAATTGGAGCTCCACCGCGGTGGCGG
CCGCTCTAGAGAAATGGGGAGCGATTTGCAGGCATTTGCTCGGCATGCCGGTAGAGGTGTGGTCAATAAG
AGCGACCTCATGCTATACCTGAGAAAGCAACCTGACCTACAGGAAAGAGTTACTCAAGAATAAGAATTTT
CGTTTTAAAACCTAAGAGTCACTTTAAAATTTGTATACACTTATTTTTTTTATAACTTATTTAATAATAA
AAATCATAAATCATAAGAAATTCGCCTCGAGAGTCTAGGATCCGGAACTACCTACCTTGCGCTTTTTCTT
GGGAGCTCCCTCATCCCCTCCGAGCTGTGAGAGGTCAATCCGAGTTTCGTAAAGTCCGGTGATGCTCTGG
TGGATGAGGGTGGCGTCCAGCACTTCTTTGGTGGAGGTATAGCGTTTCCGGTCGATGGTGGTGTCGAAGT
ACTTGAATGCGGCAGGGGCACCAAGATTGGTGAGGGTGAACAGGTGGATGATATTCTCAGCCTGCTCCCG
AATTGGTTTGTCTCTGTGCTTATTGTATGCGCTAAGGACTTTATCGAGGTTGGCATCAGCGAGAATGACG
CGTTTAGAAAACTCGGAAATCTGCTCAATGATCTCGTCCAGATAATGCTTATGCTGCTCCACAAACAGTT
GCTTTTGCTCGTTGTCCTCGGGGCTCCCCTTCAGCTTCTCGTAATGGCTTGCAAGGTAGAGGAAATTCAC
GTACTTGGAGGGGAGAGCCAGCTCATTACCCTTCTGAAGTTCGCCAGCGGAGGCGAGCATCCGCTTCCGC
CCATTCTCCAGTTCGAACAGGCTATACTTTGGGAGCTTGATGATAAGGTCCTTCTTGACTTCCTTGTAAC
CTTTGGCTTCGAGAAAGTCAATTGGGTTCTTCTCGAAGGAGCTGCGCTCCATAATGGTGATACCCAGCAG
TTCCTTCACGCTCTTGAGCTTCTTAGACTTTCCTTTTTCCACCTTAGCCACGACCAGGACAGAATAAGCC
ACAGTTGGTGAATCGAATCCGCCGTACTTCTTAGGGTCCCAATCCTTCTTCCTTGCAATGAGCTTGTCGG
AGTTGCGCTTGGGGAGGATTGATTCCTTAGAAAAGCCTCCGGTTTGCACCTCGGTTTTCTTCACGATGTT
CACTTGAGGCATAGAAAGCACTTTGCGCACGGTAGCGAAATCTCTGCCCTTGTCCCACACGATTTCGCCA
GTCTCCCCATTAGTCTCGATGAGCGGCCTCTTCCGGATCTCACCGTTTGCAAGGGTGATTTCGGTCTTGA
AGAAATTCATGATGTTGCTGTAGAAGAAGTACTTTGCGGTGGCCTTTCCGATCTCCTGCTCAGATTTGGC
AATCATCTTGCGCACGTCGTAGACCTTGTAGTCTCCGTACACGAACTCGCTTTCCAGCTTTGGGTACTTC
TTGATTAGGGCGGTTCCCACCACGGCATTCAGATATGCGTCATGAGCATGATGATAGTTATTGATCTCCC
GCACTTTGTAGAATTGAAAGTCCTTTCTGAAATCGCTGACCAGCTTGGACTTCAGGGTAATCACCTTCAC
CTCGCGGATAAGTTTGTCGTTTTCGTCGTACTTGGTATTCATGCGTGAGTCAAGGATTTGGGCTACATGT
TTAGTAATCTGCCGAGTCTCCACAAGTTGCCGTTTAATGAATCCTGCTTTGTCCAGTTCGCTCAGTCCGC
CCCTCTCAGCCTTAGTGAGATTGTCGAACTTCCGCTGAGTGATTAGCTTTGCGTTCAGAAGCTGGCGCCA
ATAGTTCTTCATCTTTTTCACGACTTCCTCTGAGGGCACGTTATCTGACTTTCCCCGGTTCTTGTCTGAG
CGAGTCAGCACCTTATTGTCAATTGAGTCGTCTTTGAGGAAGCTCTGAGGGACGATGTGGTCCACGTCGT
AGTCTGAGAGCCTGTTGATATCAAGCTCTTGGTCCACATACATATCGCGTCCATTTTGAAGGTAGTACAG
ATAGAGCTTCTCATTCTGAAGCTGGGTGTTTTCCACCGGGTGCTCTTTAAGGATCTGTGACCCGAGCTCC
TTAATCCCTTCCTCAATTCTTTTCATCCGCTCCCTGCTGTTCTTCTGTCCCTTCTGGGTAGTCTGGTTTT
CCCTGGCCATCTCGATGACAATGTTCTCTGGTTTATGGCGACCCATCACCTTGACCAGCTCGTCCACGAC
TTTCACGGTCTGGAGAATACCCTTCTTAATAGCGGGTGAACCAGCCAGATTTGCGATATGCTCGTGCAGT
GAGTCACCTTGTCCAGACACTTGGGCCTTCTGGATGTCCTCCTTAAAGGTCAGGGAATCATCATGGATAA
GTTGCATGAAGTTGCGATTAGCGAATCCGTCGCTCTTAAGGAAATCAAGAATGGTCTTTCCGCTCTGTTT
GTCCCGGATTCCGTTGATGAGTTTGCGGCTAAGGCGTCCCCATCCGGTATATCTTCTCCGTTTAAGTTGC
TTCATCACTTTATCGTCGAACAGATGGGCGTAGGTCTTAAGCCTCTCCTCGATCATTTCCCGGTCCTCGA
ACAGAGTGAGAGTCAGGACAATGTCCTCAAGGATGTCCTCTTTCTCCTCATTGTCCAGAAAATCCTTGTC
CTTGATGATCTTAAGCAGATCATGGTAGGTACCCAGGCTTGCGTTGAACCGATCTTCGACCCCGCTAATC
TCCACAGAGTCGAAGCATTCAATTTTCTTGAAATAGTCCTCCTTCAGCTGCTTCACGGTCACCTTTCTAT
TGGTCTTGAACAGAAGGTCCACAATTGCCTTCTTTTGTTCGCCTGACAGGAATGCGGGCTTCCTCATCCC
TTCGGTGACATATTTCACCTTGGTCAGCTCGTTGTACACGGTAAAGTACTCGTAGAGCAGGGAATGTTTC
GGCAGGACCTTCTCATTGGGGAGGTTCTTATCGAAGTTAGTCATCCGTTCGATGAATGACTGAGCGCTGG
CTCCCTTGTCCACCACCTCTTCGAAGTTCCAGGGAGTGATAGTTTCTTCTGACTTTCTGGTCATCCAAGC
AAACCGGCTATTTCCTCTGGCGAGGGGTCCCACGTAGTAGGGGATGCGGAAAGTGAGAATTTTCTCAATC
TTCTCCCTGTTGTCCTTAAGAAAGGGGTAGAAGTCCTCTTGGCGCCGAAGGATGGCGTGAAGCTCCCCAA
GATGGATCTGGTGGGGAATGCTCCCATTGTCGAAAGTGCGCTGCTTCCGCAGCAGATCCTCCCGATTCAG
TTTCACGAGGAGCTCTTCGGTGCCGTCCATCTTCTCAAGGATAGGTTTGATAAACTTATAAAATTCCTCT
TGGGAGGCACCTCCGTCGATGTAGCCGGCGTATCCATTCTTTGACTGGTCAAAGAAGATTTCCTTGTACT
TCTCCGGAAGCTGCTGCCGGACGAGTGCCTTAAGCAGGGTCAGGTCCTGGTGGTGCTCATCATACCGCTT
AATCATTGAAGCTGAAAGAGGGGCCTTGGTGATTTCAGTGTTCACGCGGAGAATGTCAGACAGCAGGATG
GCGTCAGAAAGATTCTTAGCAGCAAGGAAAAGGTCGGCGTATTGGTCACCGATCTGGGCCAGGAGGTTGT
CGAGATCGTCATCATAGGTGTCCTTGGACAGTTGCAGCTTGGCATCCTCTGCCAGGTCGAAATTAGACTT
GAAATTGGGAGTCAGCCCAAGTGAAAGAGCAATCAGGTTCCCGAACAGTCCATTTTTCTTTTCACCCGGC
AGCTGAGCGATAAGATTCTCAAGTCTGCGGCTCTTTGACAGCCGGGCTGACAGAATGGCCTTGGCATCGA
CTCCGCTTGCATTGATGGGGTTCTCTTCAAAGAGCTGGTTGTAAGTCTGCACCAGCTGGATGAACAGTTT
ATCCACATCGCTATTGTCAGGATTGAGGTCGCCCTCGATCAGGAAGTGGCCTCTGAACTTAATCATGTGG
GCCAGGGCCAGGTAGATAAGCCGGAGGTCTGCCTTGTCGGTTGAGTCCACCAGCTTTTTGCGAAGATGGT
AGATGGTTGGGTATTTCTCGTGATAGGCCACCTCGTCGACGATATTACCGAAGATGGGATGCCGTTCATG
CTTCTTATCCTCTTCCACGAGGAATGATTCTTCCAGCCTATGGAAGAAGCTGTCGTCGACCTTTGCCATT
TCGTTGGAGAATATCTCTTGAAGGTAACAAATCCGGTTCTTCCTCCTGGTGTACCGCCGTCTAGCAGTCC
GCTTGAGGCGGGTTGCTTCAGCGGTCTCCCCTGAATCAAAGAGGAGAGCTCCGATCAGATTTTTCTTGAT
GGAATGCCGGTCGGTGTTCCCGAGCACCTTGAACTTCTTAGAGGGCACCTTGTACTCGTCAGTGATGACG
GCCCACCCGACGCTATTAGTCCCGATGTCCAGTCCGATAGAATACTTCTTGTCCATGGTGGCGAGATCTA
ATTCGATCCATATCAGATCTTTTGTTTGTTTATGTGTGTTTATTCGAAACTAAGTTCTTGGTGTTTTAAA
ACTAAAAAAAAGACTAACTATAAAAGTAGAATTTAAGAAGTTTAAGAAATAGATTTACAGAATTACAATC
AATACCTACCGTCTTTATATACTTATTAGTCAAGTAGGGGAATAATTTCAGGGAACTGGTTTCAACCTTT
TTTTTCAGCTTTTTCCAAATCAGAGAGAGCAGAAGGTAATAGAAGGTGTAAGAAAATGAGATAGATACAT
GCGTGGGTCAATTGCCTTGTGTCATCATTTACTCCAGGCAGGTTGCATCACTCCATTGAGGTTGTGCCCG
TTTTTTGCCTGTTTGTGCCCCTGTTCTCTGTAGTTGCGCTAAGAGAATGGACCTATGAACTGATGGTTGG
TGAAGAAAACAATATTTTGGTGCTGGGATTCTTTTTTTTTCTGGATGCCAGCTTAAAAAGCGGGCTCCAT
TATATTTAGTGGATGCCAGGAATAAACTGTTCACCCAGACACCTACGATGTTATATATTCTGTGTAACCC
GCCCCCTATTTTGGGCATGTACGGGTTACAGCAGAATTAAAAGGCTAATTTTTTGACTAAATAAAGTTAG
GAAAATCACTACTATTAATTATTTACGTATTCTTTGAAATGGCAGTATTGATAATGATAAACTCGAACTG
ACTAGTAGACTGAATTCGATATCAAGCTTATCGATACCGTCGACCTCGAGGGGGGGCCCGGTACCAGCTT
TTGTTCCCTTTAGTGAGGGTTAATTTCGAGCTTGGCGTAATCATGGTCATAGCTGTTTCCTGTGTGAAAT
TGTTATCCGCTCACAATTCCACACAACATACGAGCCGGAAGCATAAAGTGTAAAGCCTGGGGTGCCTAAT
GAGTGAGGTACGGATCGATCCTGACAGGATATATTGGCGGGTAAACCTAAGAGAAAAGAGCGTTTATTAG
AATAATCGGATATTTAAAAGGGCGTGAAAAGGTTTATCCGTTCGTCCATTTGTATGTGCATGCCAACCAC
AGGGTTCCCCAGATCTGGCGCCGGCCAGCGAGACGAGCAAGATTGGCCGCGGTCACACTGCTTCCGGTAG
TCAATAAACCGGTAAACCAGCAATAGACATAAGCGGCTATTTAACGACCCTGCCCTGAACCGACGACCGG
GTCGAATTTGCTTTCGAACCCCAGAGTCCCGCTCAGAAGAACTCGTCAAGAAGGCGATAGAAGGCGATGC
GCTGCGAATCGGGAGCGGCGATACCGTAAAGCACGAGGAAGCGGTCAGCCCATTCGCCGCCAAGCTCTTC
AGCAATATCACGGGTAGCCAACGCTATGTCCTGATAGCGGTCCGCCACACCCAGCCGGCCACAGTCGATG
AATCCAGAAAAGCGGCCATTTTCCACCATGATATTCGGCAAGCAGGCATCGCCATGGGTCACGACGAGAT
CCTCGCCGTCGGGCATGCGCGCCTTGAGCCTGGCGAACAGTTCGGCTGGCGCGAGCCCCTGATGCTCTTC
GTCCAGATCATCCTGATCGACAAGACCGGCTTCCATCCGAGTACGTGCTCGCTCGATGCGATGTTTCGCT
TGGTGGTCGAATGGGCAGGTAGCCGGATCAAGCGTATGCAGCCGCCGCATTGCATCAGCCATGATGGATA
CTTTCTCGGCAGGAGCAAGGTGAGATGACAGGAGATCCTGCCCCGGCACTTCGCCCAATAGCAGCCAGTC
CCTTCCCGCTTCAGTGACAACGTCGAGCACAGCTGCGCAAGGAACGCCCGTCGTGGCCAGCCACGATAGC
CGCGCTGCCTCGTCCTGCAGTTCATTCAGGGCACCGGACAGGTCGGTCTTGACAAAAAGAACCGGGCGCC
CCTGCGCTGACAGCCGGAACACGGCGGCATCAGAGCAGCCGATTGTCTGTTGTGCCCAGTCATAGCCGAA
TAGCCTCTCCACCCAAGCGGCCGGAGAACCTGCGTGCAATCCATCTTGTTCAATCATGCGAAACGATCCT
CATCCTGTCTCTTGATCAGATCTTGATCCCCTGCGCCATCAGATCCTTGGCGGCAAGAAAGCCATCCAGT
TTACTTTGCAGGGCTTCCCAACCTTACCAGAGGGCGCCCCAGCTGGCAATTCCGGTTCGCTTGCTGTCCA
TAAAACCGCCCAGTCTAGCTATCGCCATGTAAGCCCACTGCCTCGAGACTAGTTGGTGTCCAACCGGCTC
GACGGGGGCAGCGCAAGGCGGTGCCTCCGGCGGGCCACTCAATGCTTGAGTATACTCACTAGACTTTGCT
TCGCAAAGTCGTGACCGCCTACGGCGGCTGCGGCGCCCTACGGGCTTGCTCTCCGGGCTTCGCCCTGCGC
GGTCGCTGCGCTCCCTTGCCAGCCCGTGGATATGTGGACGATGGCCGCGAGCGGCCACCGGCTGGCTCGC
TTCGCTCGGCCCGTGGACAACCCTGCTGGACAAGCTGATGGACAGGCTGCGCCTGCCCACGAGCTTGACC
ACAGGGATTGCCCACCGGCTACCCAGCCTTCGACCACATACCCACCGGCTCCAACTGCGCGGCCTGCGGC
CTTGCCCCATCAATTTTTTTAATTTTCTCTGGGGAAAAGCCTCCGGCCTGCGGCCTGCGCGCTTCGCTTG
CCGGTTGGACACCAAGTGGAAGGCGGGTCAAGGCTCGCGCAGCGACCGCGCAGCGGCTTGGCCTTGACGC
GCCTGGAACGACCCAAGCCTATGCGAGTGGGGGCAGTCGAAGGGCGAAGCCCGCCCGCCTGCCCCCCGAG
CCTCACGGCGGCGAGTGCGGGGGTTCCAAGGGGGCAGCGCCACCTTGGGCAAGGCCGAAGGCCGCGCAGT
CGATCAACAAGCCCCGGAGGGGCCACTTTTTGCCGGAGGGGGAGCCGCGCCGAAGGCGTGGGGGAACCCC
GCAGGGGTGCCCTTCTTTGGGCACCAAAGAACTAGATATAGGGCGAAATGCGAAAGACTTAAAAATCAAC
AACTTAAAAAAGGGGGGTACGCAACAGCTCATTGCGGCACCCCCCGCAATAGCTCATTGCGTAGGTTAAA
GAAAATCTGTAATTGACTGCCACTTTTACGCAACGCATAATTGTTGTCGCGCTGCCGAAAAGTTGCAGCT
GATTGCGCATGGTGCCGCAACCGTGCGGCACCCCTACCGCATGGAGATAAGCATGGCCACGCAGTCCAGA
GAAATCGGCATTCAAGCCAAGAACAAGCCCGGTCACTGGGTGCAAACGGAACGCAAAGCGCATGAGGCGT
GGGCCGGGCTTATTGCGAGGAAACCCACGGCGGCAATGCTGCTGCATCACCTCGTGGCGCAGATGGGCCA
CCAGAACGCCGTGGTGGTCAGCCAGAAGACACTTTCCAAGCTCATCGGACGTTCTTTGCGGACGGTCCAA
TACGCAGTCAAGGACTTGGTGGCCGAGCGCTGGATCTCCGTCGTGAAGCTCAACGGCCCCGGCACCGTGT
CGGCCTACGTGGTCAATGACCGCGTGGCGTGGGGCCAGCCCCGCGACCAGTTGCGCCTGTCGGTGTTCAG
TGCCGCCGTGGTGGTTGATCACGACGACCAGGACGAATCGCTGTTGGGGCATGGCGACCTGCGCCGCATC
CCGACCCTGTATCCGGGCGAGCAGCAACTACCGACCGGCCCCGGCGAGGAGCCGCCCAGCCAGCCCGGCA
TTCCGGGCATGGAACCAGACCTGCCAGCCTTGACCGAAACGGAGGAATGGGAACGGCGCGGGCAGCAGCG
CCTGCCGATGCCCGATGAGCCGTGTTTTCTGGACGATGGCGAGCCGTTGGAGCCGCCGACACGGGTCACG
CTGCCGCGCCGGTAGCACTTGGGTTGCGCAGCAACCCGTAAGTGCGCTGTTCCAGACTATCGGCTGTAGC
CG
